Addgene plasmid #74021: FUP95PDZGW (C5)
Purpose: lentiviral expression of Psd95-EGFP fusion
Depositing lab: Robert Malenka & Oliver Schluter & Weifeng Xu. Depositing organization: Stanford University. Publication: Molecular dissociation of the role of PSD-95 in regulating synaptic strength and LTD. Xu W, Schluter OM, Steiner P, Czervionke BL, Sabatini B, Malenka RC. Neuron. 2008 Jan 24;57(2):248-62. doi: 10.1016/j.neuron.2007.11.027. PubMed 18215622.
Backbone
  Vector backbone: FUGW
  Backbone manufacturer: David Baltimore (Addgene plasmid # 14883)
  Backbone size w/o insert (bp): 9941
  Vector type: Mammalian Expression, Lentiviral
Growth in bacteria
  Bacterial resistance: Ampicillin, 100 μg/mL
  Growth temperature: 37°C
  Growth strain: NEB Stable
  Copy number: High Copy
Gene/Insert
  Gene/Insert name: Psd95
  Species: R. norvegicus (rat)
  Mutation: PDZ
  Entrez Gene: DLG4 (a.k.a. MRD62, PSD95, SAP-90, SAP90)
  Promoter: hUbC
  Cloning method: Unknown
  Sequencing primers: 5′ hUBCpro-F
Terms and licenses: Academic/Nonprofit Terms; Industry Terms: Not Available to Industry
Depositor comments: FUGW-HinDIII-SalI-XbaI-BamHI-SmaI-KpnI-EcoRI-XbaI-(P95PDZ)
How to cite: FUP95PDZGW (C5) was a gift from Robert Malenka & Oliver Schluter & Weifeng Xu (Addgene plasmid # 74021 ; http://n2t.net/addgene:74021 ; RRID:Addgene_74021)
