[The description below was written by a language model from this plasmid's Addgene catalogue record.]
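Description:
FUP95PDZGW (C5) is a lentiviral transfer plasmid built on the FUGW backbone, a vector for mammalian expression in which the human ubiquitin C (hUbC) promoter drives a transgene placed upstream of EGFP. It is propagated in bacteria as a high-copy plasmid under ampicillin selection; the record lists a recombination-deficient strain as the growth host, a common choice for lentiviral plasmids because their repeated LTR sequences can be unstable. No feature table accompanies the entry, so individual backbone elements such as LTRs, the packaging signal or post-transcriptional elements are not itemised here, although they are generally expected in an FUGW-derived vector.

The insert is rat Psd95 (the Dlg4 gene product, also called SAP-90), a postsynaptic density scaffold protein, expressed as a fusion with EGFP from the hUbC promoter. The mutation field reads only "PDZ", and the depositor's comment describes the insert as "P95PDZ" placed after a polylinker added to FUGW. This indicates a variant defined by the PDZ domains of PSD-95, but the record does not specify whether it is a PDZ-only fragment, a deletion or a set of point mutations, nor its boundaries. The cloning method is also unrecorded.

The stated purpose is lentiviral expression of the Psd95-EGFP fusion. The associated publication concerns separating the roles of PSD-95 in regulating synaptic strength and long-term depression, which suggests use in neurons to test how particular regions of the protein contribute to these functions, with EGFP allowing transduced cells and the fusion protein to be visualised.
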