>Addgene plasmid #74021 | FUP95PDZGW (C5) | addgene partial sequence | sequence record 140864 | FUGW-Fwd 5'-ATTACAGGGACAGCAGAGATCC-3'
AGATCTGGCCTCCGCGCCGGGTTTTGGCGCCTCCCGCGGGCGCCCCCCTCCTCACGGCGAGCGCTGCCAC
GTCAGACGAAGGGCGCAGCGAGCGTCCTGATCCTTCCGCCCGGACGCTCAGGACAGCGGCCCGCTGCTCA
TAAGACTCGGCCTTAGAACCCCAGTATCAGCAGAAGGACATTTTAGGACGGGACTTGGGTGACTCTAGGG
CACTGGTTTTCTTTCCAGAGAGCGGAACAGGCGAGGAAAAGTAGTCCCTTCTCGGCGATTCTGCGGAGGG
ATCTCCGTGGGGCGGTGAACGCCGATGATTATATAAGGACGCGCCGGGTGTGGCACAGCTAGTTCCGTCG
CAGCCGGGATTTGGGTCGCGGTTCTTGTTTGTGGATCGCTGTGATCGTCACTTGGTGAGTAGCGGGCTGC
TGGGCTGGCCGGGGCTTTCGTGGCCGCCGGGCCGCTCGGTGGGACGGAAGCGTGTGGAGAGACCGCCAAG
GGCTGTAGTCTGGGTCCGCGAGCAAGGTTGCCCTGAACTGGGGGTTGGGGGGAGCGCAGCAAAATGGCGG
CTGTTCCCGAGTCTTGAATGGAAGACGCTTGTGAGGCGGGCTGTGAGGTCGTTGAAACAAGGTGGGGGGC
ATGGTGGGCGGCAAGAACCCAAGGTCTTGAGGCCTTCGCTAATGCGGGAAAGCTCTTATTCGGGTGAGAT
GGGCTGGGGCACCATCTGGGGACCCTGACGTGAAGT
