>Addgene plasmid #74021 | FUP95PDZGW (C5) | addgene partial sequence | sequence record 140946 | EGFP-N 5'-CGTCGCCGTCCAGCTCGACCAG-3'
CTTGCTCACCATGGTGGCGATGGATCCCGGGCCCGCGGTACCCGAGGTTGTGATGTCTGGGGGAGCATAG
CTGTCACTCAGGTAGGCATTGCTGGGCTTGGCCACCTTTAGGTACACAACGTCATATGTGTTCTTCAGGG
CTGCCACGGCATCCTCGTGCATGACGTCCTCCAGCCCCACACTGTTGACCGCCAGGATCTTGTCTCCAAT
CTGCAACCTGCCATCCTTGTGGGCAGCACCTCCTTCGATGATCTTCGTTACATAGATGCTGTTATCTCCA
GGGATGTGCTGGTTCCCAACGCCCCCCGCAATGCTGAAGCCAAGTCCTTTAGGCCCTTTGATGAGTTTGA
TCTCCATGACCTTTTCGGCTGGGGGTTTCCGGCGCATGACATAGAGGCGAACGATGGAACCTGCCTCTTT
GAGGGCCTCCACCGCAGCTGAATGGGTCACCTCCCGAACATCCACTTCATTTACAAACAGGATGCTGTCA
TTGACCCTGAGGCGGCCATCCTGGGCTGCAGCCCCACCAGGAATGATCTTGGTGATAAAAATGGACGGGT
CGTCACCGATGTGCGGGTTGTCAGTGCCACCTGCGATGCTGAAGCCCAGACCTGAGTTACCCCTTTCCAA
TGTGATCTCCTCATACTCCATCTCCCCCTCTGTTCCATTCACCTGCAACTCATATCCTGGGGCTTCTAGG
GTGTCCGTGTTGACAATCACAGG
